>Addgene plasmid #204601 | pBV90 | addgene full sequence | sequence record 403442 | Addgene NGS Result
TCTTCCGCTTCCTCGCTCACTGACTCGCTGCGCTCGGTCGTTCGGCTGCGGCGAGCGGTATCAGCTCACT
CAAAGGCGGTAATACGGTTATCCACAGAATCAGGGGATAACGCAGGAAAGAACATGTGAGCAAAAGGCCA
GCAAAAGGCCAGGAACCGTAAAAAGGCCGCGTTGCTGGCGTTTTTCCATAGGCTCCGCCCCCCTGACGAG
CATCACAAAAATCGACGCTCAAGTCAGAGGTGGCGAAACCCGACAGGACTATAAAGATACCAGGCGTTTC
CCCCTGGAAGCTCCCTCGTGCGCTCTCCTGTTCCGACCCTGCCGCTTACCGGATACCTGTCCGCCTTTCT
CCCTTCGGGAAGCGTGGCGCTTTCTCATAGCTCACGCTGTAGGTATCTCAGTTCGGTGTAGGTCGTTCGC
TCCAAGCTGGGCTGTGTGCACGAACCCCCCGTTCAGCCCGACCGCTGCGCCTTATCCGGTAACTATCGTC
TTGAGTCCAACCCGGTAAGACACGACTTATCGCCACTGGCAGCAGCCACTGGTAACAGGATTAGCAGAGC
GAGGTATGTAGGCGGTGCTACAGAGTTCTTGAAGTGGTGGCCTAACTACGGCTACACTAGAAGAACAGTA
TTTGGTATCTGCGCTCTGCTGAAGCCAGTTACCTTCGGAAAAAGAGTTGGTAGCTCTTGATCCGGCAAAC
AAACCACCGCTGGTAGCGGTGGTTTTTTTGTTTGCAAGCAGCAGATTACGCGCAGAAAAAAAGGATCTCA
AGAAGATCCTTTGATCTTTTCTACGGGGTCTGACGCTCAGTGGAACGAAAACTCACGTTAAGGGATTTTG
GTCATGAGATTATCAAAAAGGATCTTCACCTAGATCCTTTTAAATTAAAAATGAAGTTTTAAATCAATCT
AAAGTATATATGAGTAAACTTGGTCTGACAGTTACCAATGCTTAATCAGTGAGGCACCTATCTCAGCGAT
CTGTCTATTTCGTTCATCCATAGTTGCCTGACTCCCCGTCGTGTAGATAACTACGATACGGGAGGGCTTA
CCATCTGGCCCCAGTGCTGCAATGATACCGCGAGACCCACGCTCACCGGCTCCAGATTTATCAGCAATAA
ACCAGCCAGCCGGAAGGGCCGAGCGCAGAAGTGGTCCTGCAACTTTATCCGCCTCCATCCAGTCTATTAA
TTGTTGCCGGGAAGCTAGAGTAAGTAGTTCGCCAGTTAATAGTTTGCGCAACGTTGTTGCCATTGCTACA
GGCATCGTGGTGTCACGCTCGTCGTTTGGTATGGCTTCATTCAGCTCCGGTTCCCAACGATCAAGGCGAG
TTACATGATCCCCCATGTTGTGCAAAAAAGCGGTTAGCTCCTTCGGTCCTCCGATCGTTGTCAGAAGTAA
GTTGGCCGCAGTGTTATCACTCATGGTTATGGCAGCACTGCATAATTCTCTTACTGTCATGCCATCCGTA
AGATGCTTTTCTGTGACTGGTGAGTACTCAACCAAGTCATTCTGAGAATAGTGTATGCGGCGACCGAGTT
GCTCTTGCCCGGCGTCAATACGGGATAATACCGCGCCACATAGCAGAACTTTAAAAGTGCTCATCATTGG
AAAACGTTCTTCGGGGCGAAAACTCTCAAGGATCTTACCGCTGTTGAGATCCAGTTCGATGTAACCCACT
CGTGCACCCAACTGATCTTCAGCATCTTTTACTTTCACCAGCGTTTCTGGGTGAGCAAAAACAGGAAGGC
AAAATGCCGCAAAAAAGGGAATAAGGGCGACACGGAAATGTTGAATACTCATACTCTTCCTTTTTCAATA
TTATTGAAGCATTTATCAGGGTTATTGTCTCATGAGCGGATACATATTTGAATGTATTTAGAAAAATAAA
CAAATAGGGGTTCCGCGCACATTTCCCCGAAAAGTGCCACCTGACGTCTAAGAAACCATTATTATCATGA
CATTAACCTATAAAAATAGGCGTATCACGAGGCCCTTTCGTCTCGCGCGTTTCGGTGATGACGGTGAAAA
CCTCTGACACATGCAGCTCCCGGAGACGGTCACAGCTTGTCTGTAAGCGGATGCCGGGAGCAGACAAGCC
CGTCAGGGCGCGTCAGCGGGTGTTGGCGGGTGTCGGGGCTGGCTTAACTATGCGGCATCAGAGCAGATTG
TACTGAGAGTGCACCATATGCGGTGTGAAATACCGCACAGATGCGTAAGGAGAAAATACCGCATCAGGCG
CCATTCGCCATTCAGGCTGCGCAACTGTTGGGAAGGGCGATCGGTGCGGGCCTCTTCGCTATTACGCCAG
CTGGCGAAAGGGGGATGTGCTGCAAGGCGATTAAGTTGGGTAACGCCAGGGTTTTCCCAGTCACGACGTT
GTAAAACGACGGCCAGTGAATTCGAGCTCGGTACTTAATTAACGTCGCTTTGAGAGAAATCAGAAGATTC
CAAAAGTCTACTGAACTTTTGATCAGAAAGTTGCCTTTCCAAAGACTAGTCAGAGAAATCGCCCAAGATT
TCAAGACCGATCTAAGATTCCAATCCTCTGCCATCGGTGCTCTACAGGAATCCGTTGAAGCTTACTTGGT
CTCTTTGTTCGAAGACACCAACTTGGCCGCTATCCACGCTAAGCGTGTTACCATCCAAAAGAAGGATATC
AAGTTGGCTAGAAGATTGAGAGGTGAAAGATCCTAAGCACACAGGGATTGTTGTACAATTACTTTTTATG
ATTTTAGATACACACAAATCTTTTCTACGATTACCTTTCATTTATTTTCGTTTCATGTTTTATTAATCAT
TCTTTTTGTATATTTCACATCGGGTGGGGTTTTTATATTAAATTTTAATAACATAATCTTTTAAAGTTTC
TACTTTCTATCCTGTATATTATTTCCATATCTATATCTATATTTTCAAGCTTGTTCACATCCTTATCGGA
ATTGTTCCAGCGTTTTTGTACAGAAAATGATGTTATGGTAACGAGCTATATCAGACCTACTAGTCTTATA
GAGCTGTACAGAGTCTTGGAAACATAACCGTGTTGAAGAAACATGAAATTGCCCAGTATTCTTAACCCAA
CTGCACAGAACAAAAACCCCTCGAGGAGAACTTCTAGTATATCTACATACCTAATATTATTGCCTTATTA
AAAATGGAATCCCAACAATTACATCAAAATCCACATTCTCTTCAAAATCAATTGTCCTGTACTTCCTTGT
TCATGTGTGTTCAAAAACGTTATATTTATAGGATAATTATACTCTATTTCTCAACAAGTAATTGGTTGTT
TGGCCGAGCGGTCTAAGGCGCCTGATTCAAGAAATATCTTGACCGCAGTTAACTGTGGGAATACTCAGGT
ATCGTAAGATGCAAGAGTTCGAATCTCTTAGCAACCATTATTTTTTTCCTCAACATAACGAGAACACACA
GGGGCGCTATCGCACAGAATCAAATTCGATGACTGGAAATTTTTTGTTAATTTCAGAGGTCGCCTGACGC
ATATACCTTTTTCAACTGAAAAATTGGGAGAAAAAGGAAAGGTGAGAGCGCCGGAACCGGCTTTTCATAT
AGAATAGAGAAGCGTTCATGACTAAATGCTTGCATCACAATACTTGAAGTTGACAATATTATTTAAGGAC
CTATTGTTTTTTCCAATAGGTGGTTAGCAATCGTCTTACTTTCTAACTTTTCTTACCTTTTACATTTCAG
CAATATATATATATATATTTCAAGGATATACCATTCTAATGTCTGCCCCTAAGAAGATCGTCGTTTTGCC
AGGTGACCACGTTGGTCAAGAAATCACAGCCGAAGCCATTAAGGTTCTTAAAGCTATTTCTGATGTTCGT
TCCAATGTCAAGTTCGATTTCGAAAATCATTTAATTGGTGGTGCTGCTATCGATGCTACAGGTGTTCCAC
TTCCAGATGAGGCGCTGGAAGCCTCCAAGAAGGCTGATGCCGTTTTGTTAGGTGCTGTGGGTGGTCCTAA
ATGGGGTACCGGTAGTGTTAGACCTGAACAAGGTTTACTAAAAATCCGTAAAGAACTTCAATTGTACGCC
AACTTAAGACCATGTAACTTTGCATCCGACTCTCTTTTAGACTTATCTCCAATCAAGCCACAATTTGCTA
AAGGTACTGACTTCGTTGTTGTCAGAGAATTAGTGGGAGGTATTTACTTTGGTAAGAGAAAGGAAGACGA
TGGTGATGGTGTCGCTTGGGATAGTGAACAATACACCGTTCCAGAAGTGCAAAGAATCACAAGAATGGCC
GCTTTCATGGCCCTACAACATGAGCCACCATTGCCTATTTGGTCCTTGGATAAAGCTAATGTTTTGGCCT
CTTCAAGATTATGGAGAAAAACTGTGGAGGAAACCATCAAGAACGAATTCCCTACATTGAAGGTTCAACA
TCAATTGATTGATTCTGCCGCCATGATCCTAGTTAAGAACCCAACCCACCTAAATGGTATTATAATCACC
AGCAACATGTTTGGTGATATCATCTCCGATGAAGCCTCCGTTATCCCAGGTTCCTTGGGTTTGTTGCCAT
CTGCGTCCTTGGCCTCTTTGCCAGACAAGAACACCGCATTTGGTTTGTACGAACCATGCCACGGTTCTGC
TCCAGATTTGCCAAAGAATAAGGTCAACCCTATCGCCACTATCTTGTCTGCTGCAATGATGTTGAAATTG
TCATTGAACTTGCCTGAAGAAGGTAAGGCCATTGAAGATGCAGTTAAAAAGGTTTTGGATGCAGGTATCA
GAACTGGTGATTTAGGTGGTTCCAACAGTACCACCGAAGTCGGTGATGCTGTCGCCGAAGAAGTTAAGAA
AATCCTTGCTTAAAAAGATTCTCTTTTTTTATGATATTTGTACATAAACTTTATAAATGAAATTCATAAT
AGAAACGACACGAAATTACAAAATGGAATATGTTCATAGGGTAGACGAAACTATATACGCAATCTACATA
CATTTATCAAGAAGGAGAAAAAGGAGGATGTAAAGGAATACAGGTAAGCAAATTGATACTAATGGCTCAA
CGTGATAAGGAAAAAGAATTGCACTTTAACATTAATATTGACAAGGAGGAGGGCACCACACAAAAAGTTA
GGTGTAACAGAAAATCATGAAACTATGATTCCTAATTTATATATTGGAGGATTTTCTCTAAAAAAAAAAA
AATACAACAAATAAAAAACACTCAATGACCTGACCATTTGATGGAGTTTAAGTCAATACCTTCTTGAACC
ATTTCCCATAATGGTGAAAGTTCCCTCAAGAATTTTACTCTGTCAGAAACGGCCTTACGACGTAGTCGAC
GGGTGTACAATATGGACTTCCTCTTTTCTGGCAACCAAACCCATACATCGGGATTCCTATAATACCTTCG
TTGGTCTCCCTAACATGTAGGTGGCGGAGGGGAGATATACAATAGAACAGATACCAGACAAGACATAATG
GGCTAAACAAGACTACACCAATTACACTGCCTCATTGATGGTGGTACATAACGAACTAATACTGTAGCCC
TAGACTTGATAGCCATCATCATATCGAAGTTTCACTACCCTTTTTCCATTTGCCATCTATTGAAGTAATA
ATAGGCGCATGCAACTTCTTTTCTTTTTTTTTCTTTTCTCTCTCCCCCGTTGTTGTCTCACCATATCCGC
AATGACAAAAAAATGATGGAAGACACTAAAGGAAAAAATTAACGACAAAGACAGCACCAACAGATGTCGT
TGTTCCAGAGCTGATGAGGGGTATCTCGAAGCACACGAAACTTTTTCCTTCCTTCATTCACGCACACTAC
TCTCTAATGAGCAACGGTATACGGCCTTCCTTCCAGTTACTTGAATTTGAAATAAAAAAAAGTTTGCTGT
CTTGCTATCAAGTATAAATAGACCTGCAATTATTAATCTTTTGTTTCCTCGTCATTGTTCTCGTTCCCTT
TCTTCCTTGTTTCTTTTTCTGCACAATATTTCAAGCTATACCAAGCATACAATCAACTATCTCATATACA
ACTAGAATGACGTACTTCCCGGAGGAGGTGGTGGAGCACATCTTCAGCTTCCTGCCGGCGCAGCGCGACC
GCAACACGGTCTCGCTCGTCTGCAAGGTGTGGTACGAGATCGAGAGGCTGAGCCGCCGCGGCGTCTTCGT
GGGCAACTGCTACGCCGTGCGCGCCGGCCGCGTCGCCGCGCGGTTCCCCAACGTGCGGGCGCTCACGGTG
AAGGGGAAGCCCCACTTCGCCGACTTCAACCTCGTGCCCCCCGACTGGGGCGGCTACGCGGGGCCGTGGA
TCGAGGCGGCCGCGAGGGGATGCCACGGCCTGGAGGAGCTCAGGATGAAGCGGATGGTGGTGTCCGACGA
GAGCCTCGAGCTGCTGGCTCGCTCGTTCCCGCGGTTCAGGGCTCTTGTTCTTATCAGCTGCGAGGGGTTC
AGCACTGACGGGCTAGCCGCCGTCGCGAGCCATTGCAAGCTTCTGAGGGAGTTGGATTTGCAGGAAAATG
AAGTGGAGGATCGAGGGCCTAGGTGGCTTTCCTGCTTCCCTGATTCCTGCACATCACTTGTCTCATTGAA
TTTTGCCTGCATCAAAGGGGAGGTTAATGCTGGTTCACTGGAGAGACTTGTTAGCAGGTCCCCAAACCTG
CGGAGTTTGAGGCTGAATCGATCTGTATCGGTAGATACACTTGCAAAGATACTACTGCGTACCCCTAACT
TGGAGGATTTGGGGACAGGGAATTTGACAGATGACTTCCAAACTGAGTCCTACTTTAAGCTTACCAGTGC
TCTGGAGAAATGCAAGATGTTGAGGAGTTTGTCTGGATTCTGGGATGCTTCTCCTGTTTGCCTGTCATTT
ATCTACCCCCTGTGTGCTCAACTGACAGGATTGAACTTGAGCTATGCACCCACACTTGATGCTTCTGACC
TTACAAAAATGATTAGCCGCTGTGTGAAGCTCCAACGCCTTTGGGTACTGGATTGTATCTCGGACAAAGG
CTTGCAAGTGGTGGCCTCCAGTTGCAAAGACTTGCAAGAACTCAGGGTATTTCCATCAGATTTCTACGTA
GCTGGTTATTCTGCAGTGACAGAGGAGGGACTTGTTGCAGTATCCTTGGGCTGTCCAAAACTGAACTCAC
TACTGTACTTCTGTCACCAAATGACTAATGCTGCACTAGTTACTGTCGCCAAGAACTGTCCAAATTTCAC
ACGATTCAGACTTTGTATTCTTGAGCCAGGGAAGCCTGATGTTGTGACAAGCCAACCATTAGATGAAGGC
TTTGGAGCTATTGTTCGTGAGTGCAAGGGATTACAACGTTTGTCAATATCTGGTCTTCTCACAGACAAAG
TTTTCATGTATATTGGGAAATATGCAAAACAACTTGAGATGCTTTCTATAGCATTTGCTGGTGACAGTGA
TAAGGGTATGATGCATGTTATGAATGGATGCAAGAATTTAAGGAAACTGGAGATAAGAGATAGCCCGTTT
GGTGATGCTGCACTCTTGGGGAATTTTGCTAGGTACGAGACAATGCGATCCCTTTGGATGTCATCTTGCA
ATGTCACGTTAAAGGGGTGCCAAGTCCTTGCGTCAAAGATGCCGATGCTCAATGTTGAGGTCATAAATGA
GCGGGATGGTAGCAATGAAATGGAGGAAAACCATGGAGATCTGCCTAAAGTGGAGAAATTATATGTGTAC
CGCACAACTGCTGGGGCGAGGGATGATGCACCAAATTTTGTTAAAATCCTAGTCGACTCCGGTTCTGCTG
CTAGTGGTGAACAAAAGTTGATTTCTGAAGAAGATTTGAACGGTGAACAAAAGCTAATCTCCGAGGAAGA
CTTGAACGGTGAACAAAAATTAATCTCAGAAGAAGACTTGAACGGATCCACTAGCTAAAAAGTGGAACGA
TCATTCAAGAGATCCGTCTCAATGAGGTTTTACAAACAATCCTAGGMKASGGATGATGCACCAAATTTTG
TTAAAATCCTAGTCGACTCCGGTTCTGCTGCTAGTGGTGAACAAAAGTTGATTTCTGAAGAAGATTTGAA
CGGTGAACAAAAGCTAATCTCCGAGGAAGACTTGAACGGTGAACAAAAATTAATCTCAGAAGAAGACTTG
AACGGATCCACTAGCTAAAAAGTGGAACGATCATTCAAGAGATCCGTCTCAATGAGGTTTTACAAACAAT
CCTATAATACATATATGCCACTTAGATATACTTTGAATACTGAATATACTGACTCATTATATTCTTTAAT
TGTAGTTTCTCAAAAATATTCATACAGGTTAGCTATGAATTCATGCTATAATTTCCATTTTGTTCATGTA
AGATACACATAGGGATAAAATGTGATAACTAATCAGCCAACTTCCGGGTACCGTTTATATTATGCGTACT
TGTTATCATGCGTTGCGTTATTCACCCTCTTTTTAAATCGTCAGTCGAATTCGTAAACTTCTTATATAAT
ATCAATATTGATAACATCTGTTTATTAATCAAAACATTCGATAAGTCGGAATTCATTCAATGCATAAAAA
TCTGTCAATACTGAGGAACAATTGGAGTTTCAGTAAAAAGTCTTGCAAAGCATGCCAAGTTCAGTGACTG
TCTTACACATATTACCACAGAAGTATCTTCACCAAATTTAGTCAATTAATATAAGTGGATGTAATTGTTA
AATAGTATTTCAGGAGCAACATATGCGATTCGAATCTTCACATCCAAATAGCCTCTCATTCACGGCAGTA
AGAAAATGTGCTATTTGCCTCAGTAGAGATGTATAGTCTACATAAACCGAATACTTGATATAGACCGACA
TCCCTCTAGAGTCGACCTGCAGGCATGCAAGCTTGGCGTAATCATGGTCATAGCTGTTTCCTGTGTGAAA
TTGTTATCCGCTCACAATTCCACACAACATACGAGCCGGAAGCATAAAGTGTAAAGCCTGGGGTGCCTAA
TGAGTGAGCTAACTCACATTAATTGCGTTGCGCTCACTGCCCGCTTTCCAGTCGGGAAACCTGTCGTGCC
AGCTGCATTAATGAATCGGCCAACGCGCGGGGAGAGGCGGTTTGCGTATTGGGCGC
Features (pLannotate 1.2.2; 21 found; start..end, strand, type, name):
    183..771     -  rep_origin     ori: high-copy-number ColE1/pMB1/pBR322/pUC origin of replication
    942..1802    -  CDS            AmpR: β-lactamase; bla; confers resistance to ampicillin, carbenicillin, and related antibiotics
   1803..1907    -  promoter       AmpR promoter: bla
   2002..2037    +  CDS            rop (fragment): Rop protein, which maintains plasmids at low copy number; rop
   2139..2238    +  misc_feature   bom (fragment): basis of mobility region from pBR322
   2244..2401    -  CDS            lacZα (fragment): LacZα fragment of β-galactosidase; lacZ fragment
   2424..2693    +  CDS            HHT1 (fragment): H3_KLULA - Experimental evidence at protein level: Swiss-Prot protein existence level 1. Core component of nucleosome. Nucleosomes wrap and compact DNA into chromatin, limiting DNA accessibility to the cellular machineries which require DNA as a template. Histones thereby play a central role in transcription regulation, DNA repair, DNA replication and chromosomal stability. DNA accessibility is regulated via a complex set of post-translational modifications of histones, also called histone code, and nucleosome remodeling. From Kluyveromyces lactis (strain ATCC 8585 / CBS 2359 / DSM 70799 / NBR
   3040..3098    +  promoter       URA3 promoter (fragment): S. cerevisiae URA3
   3124..3201    +  CDS            YO192_YEAST (fragment): Experimental evidence at protein level: Swiss-Prot protein existence level 1. From Saccharomyces cerevisiae (strain ATCC 204508 / S288c) (Baker's yeast).
   3341..3748    +  promoter       LEU2 promoter: S. cerevisiae LEU2
   3749..4843    +  CDS            LEU2: 3-isopropylmalate dehydrogenase, required for leucine biosynthesis; S. cerevisiae LEU2; yeast auxotrophic marker
   5205..5306    -  CDS            NFS1 (fragment): NFS1_YEAST - Also known as SPL1 From Saccharomyces cerevisiae (strain ATCC 204508 / S288c) (Baker's yeast).
   5612..6008    +  promoter       ADH1 promoter: S. cerevisiae ADH1; promoter for alcohol dehydrogenase 1
   6027..7751    +  CDS            OsTIR1: rice transport inhibitor response 1 protein F-box protein that mediates auxin-dependent interaction of a ubiquitin ligase with an auxin-inducible degron (Tan et al., 2007)
   7776..7886    +  CDS            13xMyc (fragment): 13 tandem Myc epitope tags
   8016..8126    +  CDS            13xMyc (fragment): 13 tandem Myc epitope tags
   8823..8854    +  misc_feature   MCS (fragment): pUC18/19 multiple cloning site
   8891..8907    -  protein_bind   lac operator: The lac repressor binds to the lac operator to inhibit transcription in E. coli. This inhibition can be relieved by adding lactose or isopropyl-β-D-thiogalactopyranoside (IPTG). lac repressor encoded by lacI
   8915..8945    -  promoter       lac promoter: promoter for the E. coli lac operon
   8960..8981    -  protein_bind   CAP binding site: CAP binding activates transcription in the presence of cAMP. E. coli catabolite activator protein
   8994..9086    -  CDS            lacI (fragment): lac repressor; lacI; The lac repressor binds to the lac operator to inhibit transcription in E. coli. This inhibition can be relieved by adding lactose or isopropyl-β-D-thiogalactopyranoside (IPTG).
