[The description below was written by a language model from this plasmid's Addgene catalogue record and pLannotate feature annotations shown in this document.]
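Description:
pBV90 is a pUC19-based plasmid of about 9.1 kb that carries a yeast expression cassette for the rice auxin receptor F-box protein OsTIR1. It is propagated in E. coli through the high-copy ColE1/pUC origin and selected with ampicillin via the β-lactamase gene. Remnants of the pUC lacZα region, lac promoter/operator and multiple cloning site flank the roughly 6.4 kb insert, which was assembled by Gibson cloning. Although catalogued as a bacterial expression vector, its functional parts are all yeast elements. The feature table shows no yeast replication origin or centromere, which suggests the cassette is meant to be integrated into the genome rather than maintained episomally, though the record does not say so.

The insert contains the S. cerevisiae LEU2 gene with its own promoter, providing leucine prototrophy as the yeast selectable marker. This is followed by the S. cerevisiae ADH1 promoter driving the OsTIR1 coding sequence, which is fused at its C-terminus to Myc epitope tags. The record describes the tag as 3X Myc, and the annotation detects two short Myc-repeat matches. Short fragments matching a histone H3 gene, the URA3 promoter and other yeast loci lie upstream of LEU2. These may be flanking or targeting sequences, but their origin, the intended host species and any integration site are not stated.

OsTIR1 mediates the auxin-dependent interaction of a ubiquitin ligase with proteins carrying an auxin-inducible degron. The plasmid is therefore suited to building yeast strains for auxin-inducible degron experiments, where adding auxin triggers rapid depletion of a degron-tagged target. The Myc tags allow OsTIR1 expression to be confirmed by immunodetection.
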