Addgene plasmid #204601: pBV90
Purpose: Expresses OsTir1-3X Myc from S. cerevisiae ADH1 promoter
Depositing lab: Scott Moye-Rowley. Depositing organization: University of Iowa.
Backbone
  Vector backbone: pUC19
  Backbone size w/o insert (bp): 3000
  Total vector size (bp): 9083
  Vector type: Bacterial Expression
  Selectable markers: LEU2
Growth in bacteria
  Bacterial resistance: Ampicillin, 100 μg/mL
  Growth temperature: 37°C
  Growth strain: DH5alpha
  Copy number: High Copy
Gene/Insert
  Gene/Insert name: Os Tir1 (alt name: transport inhibitor response)
  Species: Oryza sativa
  Insert size (bp): 6430
  GenBank ID: XP_015635915.1
  Entrez Gene: LOC4338955 (a.k.a. OSNPB_050449500, B1122D01.5, COI1B, OsCOI1H, OsCOI1b, OsJ_18742)
  Promoter: ScADH1
  Tag / fusion protein: Myc epitope tags
  Cloning method: Gibson Cloning
  Sequencing primers: 5′ CAAGGCGATTAAGTTGGGTAAC
Terms and licenses: Academic/Nonprofit Terms; Industry Terms: Not Available to Industry
How to cite: pBV90 was a gift from Scott Moye-Rowley (Addgene plasmid # 204601 ; http://n2t.net/addgene:204601 ; RRID:Addgene_204601)
